Addgene plasmid #70109: pMA4008
Purpose: mtDNA destruction/production of rho-0 cells
Depositing lab: Mikhail Alexeyev. Depositing organization: University of South Alabama. Publication: Methods for Efficient Elimination of Mitochondrial DNA from Cultured Cells. Spadafora D, Kozhukhar N, Chouljenko VN, Kousoulas KG, Alexeyev MF. PLoS One. 2016 May 2;11(5):e0154684. doi: 10.1371/journal.pone.0154684. eCollection 2016. PONE-D-16-07396 PubMed 27136098.
Backbone
  Vector backbone: pMA898
  Backbone manufacturer: Alexeyev lab
  Backbone size w/o insert (bp): 4321
  Total vector size (bp): 6767
  Vector type: Mammalian Expression
  Selectable markers: None
Growth in bacteria
  Bacterial resistance: Ampicillin, 100 μg/mL
  Growth temperature: 37°C
  Growth strain: DH5alpha
  Copy number: High Copy
Gene/Insert 1
  Gene/Insert name: EGFP
  Insert size (bp): 720
  Promoter: RSV
  Tag / fusion protein: none
  Cloning method: Unknown
  Sequencing primers: 5′ None; 3′ None
Gene/Insert 2
  Gene/Insert name: Herpes simplex virus UL12.5M185 (alt name: Ul12.5M185)
  Species: Herpes Simplex Virus
  Insert size (bp): 1326
  Mutation: N-terminal deletion of UL12.5
  Promoter: CMV
  Tag / fusion protein: none
  Cloning method: Unknown
  Sequencing primers: 5′ None; 3′ None
Terms and licenses: Academic/Nonprofit Terms; Industry Terms: Not Available to Industry
How to cite: pMA4008 was a gift from Mikhail Alexeyev (Addgene plasmid # 70109 ; http://n2t.net/addgene:70109 ; RRID:Addgene_70109)
