[The description below was written by a language model from this plasmid's Addgene catalogue record and pLannotate feature annotations shown in this document.]
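Description:
pMA4008 is a mammalian expression plasmid of about 6.8 kb built on the pMA898 backbone and designed to destroy mitochondrial DNA in cultured cells, producing rho-0 (mtDNA-free) lines. In E. coli it is maintained through a high-copy ColE1/pUC-type origin and selected with ampicillin via the bla gene. The record lists no selectable marker for mammalian cells.

The plasmid carries two independent expression cassettes in the same orientation. The first uses the CMV immediate-early enhancer and promoter to drive UL12.5M185, an N-terminally deleted form of the herpes simplex virus UL12.5 protein, and ends in the bovine growth hormone polyadenylation signal. UL12.5 is the isoform of the viral alkaline nuclease that degrades host mitochondrial DNA, so expressing it depletes the mitochondrial genome. T7 and SP6 phage promoters flank this insert. The second cassette places untagged EGFP under the Rous sarcoma virus promoter with an SV40 polyadenylation signal. Because there is no drug selection, EGFP presumably serves to identify transfected cells that also express the nuclease, although the record does not spell this out.

The feature table also shows adenovirus serotype 5 elements: two adjacent inverted terminal repeat copies in opposite orientation, fragments of the Ψ packaging signal flanking the EGFP cassette, and a short E4 ORF1 fragment. These suggest the backbone derives from an adenoviral vector system, but the record classifies the plasmid only as a mammalian expression vector and does not describe viral packaging. Short lacI, TcR, SV40 promoter and HIV-1 LTR matches appear to be small remnants or partial matches rather than functional parts.
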