Features (pLannotate 1.2.2; 21 found; start..end, strand, type, name):
     37..129     -  repeat_region  ITR (fragment): inverted terminal repeat of human adenovirus serotype 5 inverted
    129..224     +  repeat_region  ITR: inverted terminal repeat of human adenovirus serotype 5 inverted
    534..596     +  CDS            E4RF1_ADE02 (fragment): Experimental evidence at protein level: Swiss-Prot protein existence level 1. May modulate tight-junctions functions of infected cells through interactions with PDZ proteins. E4 ORF1 has ben show for Adenovirus 9 to interact with protein involved in tight junction regulation. May play a role in mTOR activation by activating PI3- kinase, thus overriding cellular checkpoint for translation. From Human adenovirus C serotype 2 (HAdV-2) (Human adenovirus 2).
    678..782     +  promoter       AmpR promoter: bla
    783..1643    +  CDS            AmpR: β-lactamase; bla; confers resistance to ampicillin, carbenicillin, and related antibiotics
   1814..2402    +  rep_origin     ori: high-copy-number ColE1/pMB1/pBR322/pUC origin of replication
   2585..2638    +  CDS            lacI (fragment): lac repressor; lacI; The lac repressor binds to the lac operator to inhibit transcription in E. coli. This inhibition can be relieved by adding lactose or isopropyl-β-D-thiogalactopyranoside (IPTG).
   2639..2870    -  CDS            TcR (fragment): tetracycline efflux protein; tet; confers resistance to tetracycline
   2914..2932    -  promoter       SV40 promoter (fragment): SV40 enhancer and early promoter
   2936..3160    -  polyA_signal   bGH poly(A) signal: bovine growth hormone polyadenylation signal
   3186..3204    +  promoter       SP6 promoter: promoter for bacteriophage SP6 RNA polymerase
   3235..4611    -  CDS            AN_HHV11 (fragment): Experimental evidence at protein level: Swiss-Prot protein existence level 1. [Isoform UL12.5]: Degrades host mitochondrial DNA. From Human herpesvirus 1 (strain 17) (HHV-1) (Human herpes simplex virus 1).
   4633..4651    -  promoter       T7 promoter: promoter for bacteriophage T7 RNA polymerase
   4667..4700    -  LTR            5' LTR (truncated) (fragment): truncated 5' long terminal repeat (LTR) from HIV-1
   4696..4899    -  promoter       CMV promoter: human cytomegalovirus (CMV) immediate early promoter
   4900..5279    -  enhancer       CMV enhancer: human cytomegalovirus immediate early enhancer
   5425..5495    -  misc_signal    Ad5 Ψ (fragment): packaging signal for adenovirus serotype 5
   5512..5633    -  polyA_signal   SV40 poly(A) signal: SV40 polyadenylation signal
   5634..6353    -  CDS            EGFP: the original enhanced GFP (Yang et al., 1996) mammalian codon-optimized
   6369..6630    -  promoter       RSV promoter: Rous sarcoma virus enhancer/promoter
   6634..6713    -  misc_signal    Ad5 Ψ (fragment): packaging signal for adenovirus serotype 5
>Addgene plasmid #70109 | pMA4008 | addgene full sequence | sequence record 364432 | Addgene NGS Result
CCGCCACACTTGCAACATCACACTTCCGCCACACTACTACGTCACCCGCCCCGTTCCCACGCCCCGCGCC
ACGTCACAAACTCCACCCCCTCATTATCATATTGGCTTCAATCCAAAATAAGGTATATTCATCAATAATA
TACCTTATTTTGGATTGAAGCCAATATGATAATGAGGGGGTGGAGTTTGTGGCGCGGGGCGTGGGAACGG
GGCGGGTGACGTAGGTTTTAGGGCGGAGTAACTTGTATGTGTTGGGAATTGTAGTTTTCTTAAAATGGGA
AGTGACGTAACGTGGGAAAACGGAAGTGACGATTTGAGGAAGTTGTGGGTTTTTTGGCTTTCGTTTCTGG
GCGTAGGTTCGCGTGCGGTTTTCTGGGTGTTTTTTGTGGACTTTAACCGTTACGTCATTTTTTAGTCCTA
TATATACTCGCTCTGCACTTGGCCCTTTTTTACACTGTGACTGATTGAGCTGGTGCCGTGTCGAGTGGTG
TTTTTTTAATAGGTTTTCTTTTTTACTGGTAAGGCTGACTGTTATGGCTGCCGCTGTGGAAGCGCTGTAT
GTTGTTCTGGAGCGGGAGGGTGCTATTTTGCCTAGAGTGATACGCCTATTTTTATAGGTTAATGTCATGA
TAATAATGGTTTCTTAGACGTCAGGTGGCACTTTTCGGGGAAATGTGCGCGGAACCCCTATTTGTTTATT
TTTCTAAATACATTCAAATATGTATCCGCTCATGAGACAATAACCCTGATAAATGCTTCAATAATATTGA
AAAAGGAAGAGTATGAGTATTCAACATTTCCGTGTCGCCCTTATTCCCTTTTTTGCGGCATTTTGCCTTC
CTGTTTTTGCTCACCCAGAAACGCTGGTGAAAGTAAAAGATGCTGAAGATCAGTTGGGTGCACGAGTGGG
TTACATCGAACTGGATCTCAACAGCGGTAAGATCCTTGAGAGTTTTCGCCCCGAAGAACGTTTTCCAATG
ATGAGCACTTTTAAAGTTCTGCTATGTGGCGCGGTATTATCCCGTGTTGACGCCGGGCAAGAGCAACTCG
GTCGCCGCATACACTATTCTCAGAATGACTTGGTTGAGTACTCACCAGTCACAGAAAAGCATCTTACGGA
TGGCATGACAGTAAGAGAATTATGCAGTGCTGCCATAACCATGAGTGATAACACTGCGGCCAACTTACTT
CTGACAACGATCGGAGGACCGAAGGAGCTAACCGCTTTTTTGCACAACATGGGGGATCATGTAACTCGCC
TTGATCGTTGGGAACCGGAGCTGAATGAAGCCATACCAAACGACGAGCGTGACACCACGATGCCTGTAGC
AATGGCAACAACGTTGCGCAAACTATTAACTGGCGAACTACTTACTCTAGCTTCCCGGCAACAATTAATA
GACTGGATGGAGGCGGATAAAGTTGCAGGACCACTTCTGCGCTCGGCCCTTCCGGCTGGCTGGTTTATTG
CTGATAAATCTGGAGCCGGTGAGCGTGGGTCTCGCGGTATCATTGCAGCACTGGGGCCAGATGGTAAGCC
CTCCCGTATCGTAGTTATCTACACGACGGGGAGTCAGGCAACTATGGATGAACGAAATAGACAGATCGCT
GAGATAGGTGCCTCACTGATTAAGCATTGGTAACTGTCAGACCAAGTTTACTCATATATACTTTAGATTG
ATTTAAAACTTCATTTTTAATTTAAAAGGATCTAGGTGAAGATCCTTTTTGATAATCTCATGACCAAAAT
CCCTTAACGTGAGTTTTCGTTCCACTGAGCGTCAGACCCCGTAGAAAAGATCAAAGGATCTTCTTGAGAT
CCTTTTTTTCTGCGCGTAATCTGCTGCTTGCAAACAAAAAAACCACCGCTACCAGCGGTGGTTTGTTTGC
CGGATCAAGAGCTACCAACTCTTTTTCCGAAGGTAACTGGCTTCAGCAGAGCGCAGATACCAAATACTGT
TCTTCTAGTGTAGCCGTAGTTAGGCCACCACTTCAAGAACTCTGTAGCACCGCCTACATACCTCGCTCTG
CTAATCCTGTTACCAGTGGCTGCTGCCAGTGGCGATAAGTCGTGTCTTACCGGGTTGGACTCAAGACGAT
AGTTACCGGATAAGGCGCAGCGGTCGGGCTGAACGGGGGGTTCGTGCACACAGCCCAGCTTGGAGCGAAC
GACCTACACCGAACTGAGATACCTACAGCGTGAGCTATGAGAAAGCGCCACGCTTCCCGAAGGGAGAAAG
GCGGACAGGTATCCGGTAAGCGGCAGGGTCGGAACAGGAGAGCGCACGAGGGAGCTTCCAGGGGGAAACG
CCTGGTATCTTTATAGTCCTGTCGGGTTTCGCCACCTCTGACTTGAGCGTCGATTTTTGTGATGCTCGTC
AGGGGGGCGGAGCCTATGGAAAAACGCCAGCAACGCGGCCTTTTTACGGTTCCTGGCCTTTTGCTGGCCT
TTTGCTCACATGTTCTTTCCTGCGTTATCCCCTGATTCTGTGGATAACCGTATTACCGCCTTTGAGTGAG
CTGATACCGCTCGCCGCAGCCGAACGACCGAGCGCAGCGAGTCAGTGAGCGAGGAAGCGGAAGAGCGCCC
AATACGCAAACCGCCTCTCCCCGCGCGTTGGCCGATTCATTAATGCAGGGCCGCCATGCCGGCGATAATG
GCCTGCTTCTCGCCGAAACGTTTGGTGGCGGGACCAGTGACGAAGGCTTGAGCGAGGGCGTGCAAGATTC
CGAATACCGCAAGCGACAGGCCGATCATCGTCGCGCTCCAGCGAAAGCGGTCCTCGCCGAAAATGACCCA
GAGCGCTGCCGGCACCTGTCCTACGAGTTGCATGATAAAGAAGACAGTCATAAGTGCGGCGACGATAGTC
GAAGTTCCTATACTCTAGTAAGAATAGGAACTTCGGATCGATCCTGGTTCTTTCCGCCTCAGAAGCCATA
GAGCCCACCGCATCCCCAGCATGCCTGCTATTGTCTTCCCAATCCTCCCCCTTGCTGTCCTGCCCCACCC
CACCCCCCAGAATAGAATGACACCTACTCAGACAATGCGATGCAATTTCCTCATTTTATTAGGAAAGGAC
AGTGGGAGTGGCACCTTCCAGGGTCAAGGAAGGCACGGGGGAGGGGCAAACAACAGATGGCTGGCAACTA
GAAGGCACAGTCGAGGCTGATCAGCGAGCTCTAGCATTTAGGTGACACTATAGAATAGGGCCCTCTAGAT
GCATGCTCGAGTCAGCGAGACGACCTCCCCGTCGTCGGTGATGAGGACGTTGTTTCGGCAGCAGCAGGGC
CGGGCCCCGGAGAACGAGAGGCCCATAGCTCGGCGAGCGTGTCGTCGAACGCCAGGCGGCTGCTTCGCTG
GATGGCCTTATAGATCTCCGGATCGATGCGGACGGGGGTAATGATCAGGGCGATCGGAACGGCCTGGTTC
GGGAGAATGGACGCCTTGCTGGGTCCTGCGGCCCCGAGAGCCCCGGCGCCGTCCTCCAGGCGGAACGTTA
CGCCCTCCTCCGCGCTGGTGCGGTGCCTGCCGATAAACGTCACCAGATGCGGGTGGGGGGGGCAGTCGGG
GAAGTGGCTGTCGAGCACGTAGCCCTGCACCAAGATCTGCTTAAAGTTCGGGTGACGGGGGTTCGCGAAG
ACGGGCTCGCGGCGGACCAGATCCCCGGAGCTCCAGGACACGGGGGAGATGGTGTGGCGTCCGAGGTCGG
GGGCGCCAAACAGAAGCACCTCCGAGACAACGCCGCTATTTAACTCCACCAAGGCCCGATCCGCGGCGGA
GCACCGCCTTTTTTCGCCCGAGGCGTGGGCCTCTGACCAGGCCTGGTCTTGCGTGACGAGAGCCTCCTCC
GGGCCGGGGACGCGCCCGGGCGCGAAGTATCGCACGCTGGGCTTCGGGATCGACCGGATAAATGCCCGGA
ACGCCTCCGGGGACCGGTGTGTCATCAAGTCCTCGTACGCGGAGGCCGTGGGGTCGCTGGGGTCCATGGG
GTCGAAAGCGTACTTGGCCCGGCATTTGACCTCGTAAAAGGCCAGGGGGGTCTTGGGGACTGGGGCCAGG
TAGCCGTGAATGTCCCGAGGACAGACGAGAATATCCAGGGACGCCCCGACCATCCCCGTGTGACCGTCCA
TGAGGACCCCACACGTATGCACGTTCTCTTCGGTGAGGTCGCTGGGTTCGTGGAAGATAAAGCGCCGCGT
GTCGGCGCCGGCCTCGCCGCCGTCGTCCGCGCGGCCCACGCAGTAGCGAAACAGCAGGCTTCGGGCCGTC
GGCTCGTTCACCCGCCCGAACATCACCGCCGAAGACTGTACATCCGGCCGCAGGCTGGCGTTGTGCTTCA
GCCACTGGGGCGAGAAACACGGACCCTGGGGGCCCCAGCGGAGGGTGGATGCGGTCGTGAGGCCCCGCCG
GAGCAGGGCCCATAGCTGGCAGTCGGCCTGGTTTTGCGTGGCCGCCTCGTAAAACCCCATGAGGGGCCGG
GGCGCCACGGCGTCCGCGGCGGCCGGGGGCCCGCGGCGCGTCAGGCGCCATAGGTGCCGGCCGAGTCCGC
GGTCCACCATGGTGGCGAATTCCAGCACACTGGCGGCCGTTACTAGTGGATCGATCCGAGCTCGGTACCA
AGCTTGGGTCTCCCTATAGTGAGTCGTATTAATTTCGATAAGCCAGTAAGCAGTGGGTTCTCTAGTTAGC
CAGAGAGCTCTGCTTATATAGACCTCCCACCGTACACGCCTACCGCCCATTTGCGTCAATGGGGCGGAGT
TGTTACGACATTTTGGAAAGTCCCGTTGATTTTGGTGCCAAAACAAACTCCCATTGACGTCAATGGGGTG
GAGACTTGGAAATCCCCGTGAGTCAAACCGCTATCCACGCCCATTGATGTACTGCCAAAACCGCATCACC
ATGGTAATAGCGATGACTAATACGTAGATGTACTGCCAAGTAGGAAAGTCCCATAAGGTCATGTACTGGG
CATAATGCCAGGCGGGCCATTTACCGTCATTGACGTCAATAGGGGGCGTACTTGGCATATGATACACTTG
ATGTACTGCCAAGTGGGCAGTTTACCGTAAATACTCCACCCATTGACGTCAATGGAAAGTCCCTATTGGC
GTTACTATGGGAACATACGTCATTATTGACGTCAATGGGCGGGGGTCGTTGGGCGGTCAGCCAGGCGGGC
CATTTACCGTAAGTTATGTAACGCGGAACTCCATATATGGGCTATGAACTAATGACCCCGTAATTGATTA
CTATTAATAACTAGTCAATAATCAATGTCAACGCGTATATCTGGCCCGTACATCGCTAGAGCTGACTATA
ATAATAAAACGCCAACTTTGACCCGGAACGCGGAAAACACCTGAGAAAAACACCTGGGCGAGTCTCCACG
TAAACGGTCAAAGTCCCCGCGGCCCTAGACAAATATTACGCGCTATGAGTAACACAAAATTATTCAGATT
TCACTTCCTCTTATTCAGTTTTCCCGCGAAAATGGGGGTATACAGACATGATAAGATACATTGATGAGTT
TGGACAAACCACAACTAGAATGCAGTGAAAAAAATGCTTTATTTGTGAAATTTGTGATGCTATTGCTTTA
TTTGTAACCATTATAAGCTGCAATAAACAAGTTTTACTTGTACAGCTCGTCCATGCCGAGAGTGATCCCG
GCGGCGGTCACGAACTCCAGCAGGACCATGTGATCGCGCTTCTCGTTGGGGTCTTTGCTCAGGGCGGACT
GGGTGCTCAGGTAGTGGTTGTCGGGCAGCAGCACGGGGCCGTCGCCGATGGGGGTGTTCTGCTGGTAGTG
GTCGGCGAGCTGCACGCTGCCGTCCTCGATGTTGTGGCGGATCTTGAAGTTCACCTTGATGCCGTTCTTC
TGCTTGTCGGCCATGATATAGACGTTGTGGCTGTTGTAGTTGTACTCCAGCTTGTGCCCCAGGATGTTGC
CGTCCTCCTTGAAGTCGATGCCCTTCAGCTCGATGCGGTTCACCAGGGTGTCGCCCTCGAACTTCACCTC
GGCGCGGGTCTTGTAGTTGCCGTCGTCCTTGAAGAAGATGGTGCGCTCCTGGACGTAGCCTTCGGGCATG
GCGGACTTGAAGAAGTCGTGCTGCTTCATGTGGTCGGGGTAGCGGCTGAAGCACTGCACGCCGTAGGTCA
GGGTGGTCACGAGGGTGGGCCAGGGCACGGGCAGCTTGCCGGTGGTGCAGATGAACTTCAGGGTCAGCTT
GCCGTAGGTGGCATCGCCCTCGCCCTCGCCGGACACGCTGAACTTGTGGCCGTTTACGTCGCCGTCCAGC
TCGACCAGGATGGGCACCACCCCGGTGAACAGCTCCTCGCCCTTGCTCACCATGGTGGCGAGCTTGGAGG
TGCACACCAATGTGGTGAATGGTCAAATGGCGTTTATTGTATCGAGCTAGGCACTTAAATACAATATCTC
TGCAATGCGGAATTCAGTGGTTCGTCCAATCCATGTCAGACCCGTCTGTTGCCTTCCTAATAAGGCACGA
TCGTACCACCTTACTTCCACCAATCGGCATGCACGGTGCTTTTTCTCTCCTTGTAAGGCATGTTGCTAAC
TCATCGTTACCATGTTGCAAGACTACAAGAGTATTGCATAAGACTACATTCCCCCAAATCTTACTCGGTT
ACGCCCAAATTTACTACAACATCCGCCTAAAACCGCGCGAAAATTGTCACTTCCTGTGTACACCGGCGCA
CACCAAAAACGTCACTTTTGCCACATCCGTCGCTTACATGTGTT
