>Addgene plasmid #70109 | pMA4008 | addgene partial sequence | sequence record 127397 | pREP-F 5'-GCTCGATACAATAAACGCC-3'
ATTGGTGTGCACCTCCAAGCTCGCCACCATGGTGAGCAAGGGCGAGGAGCTGTTCACCGGGGTGGTGCCC
ATCCTGGTCGAGCTGGACGGCGACGTAAACGGCCACAAGTTCAGCGTGTCCGGCGAGGGCGAGGGCGATG
CCACCTACGGCAAGCTGACCCTGAAGTTCATCTGCACCACCGGCAAGCTGCCCGTGCCCTGGCCCACCCT
CGTGACCACCCTGACCTACGGCGTGCAGTGCTTCAGCCGCTACCCCGACCACATGAAGCAGCACGACTTC
TTCAAGTCCGCCATGCCCGAAGGCTACGTCCAGGAGCGCACCATCTTCTTCAAGGACGACGGCAACTACA
AGACCCGCGCCGAGGTGAAGTTCGAGGGCGACACCCTGGTGAACCGCATCGAGCTGAAGGGCATCGACTT
CAAGGAGGACGGCAACATCCTGGGGCACAAGCTGGAGTACAACTACAACAGCCACAACGTCTATATCATG
GCCGACAAGCAGAAGAACGGCATCAAGGTGAACTTCAAGATCCGCCACAACATCGAGGACGGCAGCGTGC
AGCTCGCCGACCACTACCAGCAGAACACCCCCATCGGCGACGGCCCCGTGCTGCTGCCCGACAACCACTA
CCTGAGCACCCAGTCCGCCCTGAGCAAAGACCCCAACGAGAAGCGCGATCACATGGTCCTGCTGGAGTTC
GTGACCGCCGCCGGGATCACTCTCGGCATGGACGAGCTGTACAAGTAAAACTTGTTTATTGCAGCTTATA
ATGGTTACAAATAAAGCAATAGCATCACAAATTTCACAAATAAAGCATTTTTTTCACTGCATTCTAGTTG
TGGTTTGTCCAAACTCATCAATGTATCTTATCATGTCTGTATACCCCCATTTTCGCGGGAAAACTGAATA
AGAGGAAGTGAAATCTGAATAATTTTGTGTTACTCATAGCGCGTAATATTTGTCTAGGGCCGCGGGG
