>Addgene plasmid #70109 | pMA4008 | addgene partial sequence | sequence record 127398 | bgh_pa_d2r 5'-ACTCAGACAATGCGATGCAAtttc-3'
AGTGGGAGTGGCACCTTCCAGGGTCAAGGAAGGCACGGGGGAGGGGCAAACAACAGATGGCTGGCAACTA
GAAGGCACAGTCGAGGCTGATCAGCGAGCTCTAGCATTTAGGTGACACTATAGAATAGGGCCCTCTAGAT
GCATGCTCGAGTCAGCGAGACGACCTCCCCGTCGTCGGTGATGAGGACGTTGTTTCGGCAGCAGCAGGGC
CGGGCCCCGGAGAACGAGAGGCCCATAGCTCGGCGAGCGTGTCGTCGAACGCCAGGCGGCTGCTTCGCTG
GATGGCCTTATAGATCTCCGGATCGATGCGGACGGGGGTAATGATCAGGGCGATCGGAACGGCCTGGTTC
GGGAGAATGGACGCCTTGCTGGGTCCTGCGGCCCCGAGAGCCCCGGCGCCGTCCTCCAGGCGGAACGTTA
CGCCCTCCTCCGCGCTGGTGCGGTGCCTGCCGATAAACGTCACCAGATGCGGGTGGGGGGGGCAGTCGGG
GAAGTGGCTGTCGAGCACGTAGCCCTGCACCAAGATCTGCTTAAAGTTCGGGTGACGGGGGTTCGCGAAG
ACGGGCTCGCGGCGGACCAGATCCCCGGAGCTCCAGGACACGGGGGAGATGGTGTGGCGTCCGAGGTCGG
GGGCGCCAAACAGAAGCACCTCCGAGACAACGCCGCTATTTAACTCCACCAAGGCCCGATCCGCGGCGGA
GCACCGCCTTTTTTCGCCCGAGGCGTGGGCCTCTGACCAGGCCTGGTCTTGCGTGACGAGAGCCTCCTCC
GGGCCGGGGACGCGCCCGGGCGCGAAGTATCGCACGCTGGGCTTCGGGATCGACCGGATAAATGCCCGGA
ACGCCTCCGGGGACCGGTGTGTCATCAAGTCCTCGTACGCGGAGGCCGTGGGGTCGCTGGGGTCCATGGG
GTCGAAAGCGTACTTGGCCCGGCATTTGACCTCGTAAAAGGCCAGGGGGGTCTTGGGGACTGGGGCCAGG
TAGCCGTGAATGTCCCGAGGA
