>Addgene plasmid #70109 | pMA4008 | addgene partial sequence | sequence record 128875 | CMV-F 5'-CGCAAATGGGCGGTAGGCGTG-3'
TATAGGGAGACCCAAGCTTGGTACCGAGCTCGGATCGATCCACTAGTAACGGCCGCCAGTGTGCTGGAAT
TCGCCACCATGGTGGACCGCGGACTCGGCCGGCACCTATGGCGCCTGACGCGCCGCGGGCCCCCGGCCGC
CGCGGACGCCGTGGCGCCCCGGCCCCTCATGGGGTTTTACGAGGCGGCCACGCAAAACCAGGCCGACTGC
CAGCTATGGGCCCTGCTCCGGCGGGGCCTCACGACCGCATCCACCCTCCGCTGGGGCCCCCAGGGTCCGT
GTTTCTCGCCCCAGTGGCTGAAGCACAACGCCAGCCTGCGGCCGGATGTACAGTCTTCGGCGGTGATGTT
CGGGCGGGTGAACGAGCCGACGGCCCGAAGCCTGCTGTTTCGCTACTGCGTGGGCCGCGCGGACGACGGC
GGCGAGGCCGGCGCCGACACGCGGCGCTTTATCTTCCACGAACCCAGCGACCTCACCGAAGAGAACGTGC
ATACGTGTGGGGTCCTCATGGACGGTCACACGGGGATGGTCGGGGCGTCCCTGGATATTCTCGTCTGTCC
TCGGGACATTCACGGCTACCTGGCCCCAGTCCCCAAGACCCCCCTGGCCTTTTACGAGGTCAAATGCCGG
GCCAAGTACGCTTTCGACCCCATGGACCCCAGCGACCCCACGGCCTCCGCGTACGAGGACTTGATGACAC
ACCGGTCCCCGGAGGCGTTCCGGGCATTTATCCGGTCGATCCCGAAGCCCAGCGTGCGATACTTCGCGCC
CGGGCGCGTCCCCGGCCCGGAGGAGGCTCTCGTCACGCAAGACCAGGCCTGGTCAGAGGCCCACGCCTCG
GGCGAAAAAAGGCGGTGCTCCGCCGCGGATCGGGCCTTGGTGGAGTTAAATAGCGGCGTTGTCTCGGAGG
TGCTTCTGTTTGGCGCCCCCGACCTCGGACGCCACACCATCTCCCCCGTGTCCTGGAGCTCCGGG
